Addgene plasmid #231285: pAVEC1_C-TurboID
Purpose: (Empty Backbone) For stably expressing fusion proteins with C terminal TurboID for proximity labeling in plants
Depositing lab: Jacob Brunkard. Depositing organization: University of Wisconsin, Madison. Publication: Seamless, modular binary vectors for plant cell and molecular biology. Greenhalgh R, Horner W, Klimpel KA, Chatterjee S, Scarpin MR, Brunkard JO. Plant Biotechnol J. 2025 Jun 26. doi: 10.1111/pbi.70233. PubMed 40574375.
Backbone
  Vector backbone: Backbone assembled from fragments of pENTR, pEG103, and NPTII
  Vector type: Plant Expression
  Selectable markers: Basta
  Tag / fusion protein: TurboID (C terminal on insert)
Growth in bacteria
  Bacterial resistance: Kanamycin, 50 μg/mL
  Growth temperature: 37°C
  Growth strain: DH5alpha
  Copy number: Unknown
Gene/Insert
  Gene/Insert name: None
  Mutation: N/A
  Tag / fusion protein: TurboID (C terminal on insert)
Terms and licenses: Academic/Nonprofit Terms; Industry Terms: Not Available to Industry
Depositor comments: No gene inserted in primary locus, this is a vector backbone. pAVEC1 has a bialaphos resistance (BAR) cassette inserted in a secondary locus for glufosinate selection during plant transformation.
How to cite: pAVEC1_C-TurboID was a gift from Jacob Brunkard (Addgene plasmid # 231285 ; http://n2t.net/addgene:231285 ; RRID:Addgene_231285)
