[The description below was written by a language model from this plasmid's Addgene catalogue record and pLannotate feature annotations shown in this document.]
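Description:
pAVEC1_C-TurboID is an empty binary vector for Agrobacterium-mediated stable plant transformation, designed so that a gene of interest can be expressed as a fusion carrying TurboID at its C terminus for proximity labeling. The record describes the backbone as assembled from fragments of pENTR, pEG103 and NPTII. The 8,577 nt sequence carries a high-copy ColE1/pUC-type origin for propagation in E. coli, together with the pVS1 replication module (StaA stability protein, RepA and oriV) that supports maintenance in Agrobacterium. Bacterial selection is by kanamycin through an aminoglycoside phosphotransferase gene located outside the plant cassettes.

The annotated T-DNA region begins with two tandem octopine-type left border repeats; no right border repeat was picked up by the automated annotation, so its position is not stated in the record. Next to the left border, in reverse orientation, sits the plant selection cassette in what the depositor calls the secondary locus: the bar phosphinothricin acetyltransferase gene between the mannopine synthase promoter and terminator, giving glufosinate (Basta) resistance in transformed plants. The primary expression cassette uses a CaMV 35S promoter preceded by an additional 35S fragment, consistent with a duplicated-enhancer arrangement, followed by the TMV Ω translational enhancer. Downstream is a coding sequence annotated as E. coli birA, which corresponds to TurboID, an engineered promiscuous biotin ligase derived from BirA, and then a CaMV polyadenylation signal. No gene occupies the primary locus. The unannotated gap between the Ω leader and TurboID is presumably where an insert is cloned in frame, although the record does not describe the cloning site. The resulting fusion biotinylates nearby proteins, allowing their capture and identification.
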