Features (pLannotate 1.2.2; 15 found; start..end, strand, type, name):
      1..589     +  rep_origin     ori: high-copy-number ColE1/pMB1/pBR322/pUC origin of replication
    827..1456    +  CDS            pVS1 StaA: stability protein from the Pseudomonas plasmid pVS1 (Heeb et al., 2000)
   1885..2958    +  CDS            pVS1 RepA: replication protein from the Pseudomonas plasmid pVS1 (Heeb et al., 2000)
   3024..3218    +  rep_origin     pVS1 oriV: origin of replication for the Pseudomonas plasmid pVS1 (Heeb et al., 2000)
   3385..3408    +  misc_feature   LB T-DNA repeat: left border repeat from octopine Ach5 T-DNA
   3430..3453    +  misc_feature   LB T-DNA repeat: left border repeat from octopine Ach5 T-DNA
   3545..3797    -  terminator     MAS terminator: mannopine synthase terminator
   3810..4358    -  CDS            bar: PAT_STRHY - Experimental evidence at protein level: Swiss-Prot protein existence level 1. Inactivates phosphinothricin (PPT) by transfer of an acetyl group from acetyl CoA. Can also acetylate demethylphosphinothricin but not PTT or glutamate. This enzyme is an effector of phosphinothricin tripeptide (PTT or bialaphos) resistance. From Streptomyces hygroscopicus. Introduced by genetic manipulation and expressed in glufosinate-tolerant maize by Dekalb Genetics.
   4364..4744    -  promoter       MAS promoter: mannopine synthase promoter (Velten et al., 1984)
   5370..5670    +  promoter       CaMV 35S promoter (fragment): strong constitutive promoter from cauliflower mosaic virus
   5671..6012    +  promoter       CaMV 35S promoter: strong constitutive promoter from cauliflower mosaic virus
   6028..6083    +  misc_feature   TMV Ω: translational enhancer from the tobacco mosaic virus 5'-leader sequence (Gallie et al., 1988)
   6204..7160    +  CDS            birA: BIRA_ECOLI - Also known as bioR, dhbB. Experimental evidence at protein level: Swiss-Prot protein existence level 1. Acts both as a biotin--[acetyl-CoA-carboxylase] ligase and a biotin-operon repressor. In the presence of ATP, BirA activates biotin to form the BirA-biotinyl-5'-adenylate (BirA-bio-5'-AMP or holoBirA) complex. HoloBirA can either transfer the biotinyl moiety to the biotin carboxyl carrier protein (BCCP) subunit of acetyl-CoA carboxylase, or bind to the biotin operator site and inhibit transcription of the operon. From Escherichia coli (strain K12).
   7247..7406    +  polyA_signal   CaMV poly(A) signal (fragment): cauliflower mosaic virus polyadenylation signal
   7622..8431    +  CDS            KanR: aminoglycoside phosphotransferase; aph(3')-Ia; confers resistance to kanamycin in bacteria or G418 (Geneticin®) in eukaryotes
>Addgene plasmid #231285 | pAVEC1_C-TurboID | addgene full sequence | sequence record 458426 | Addgene NGS Result
TTGAGATCCTTTTTTTCTGCGCGTAATCTGCTGCTTGCAAACAAAAAAACCACCGCTACCAGCGGTGGTT
TGTTTGCCGGATCAAGAGCTACCAACTCTTTTTCCGAAGGTAACTGGCTTCAGCAGAGCGCAGATACCAA
ATACTGTTCTTCTAGTGTAGCCGTAGTTAGGCCACCACTTCAAGAACTCTGTAGCACCGCCTACATACCT
CGCTCTGCTAATCCTGTTACCAGTGGCTGCTGCCAGTGGCGATAAGTCGTGTCTTACCGGGTTGGACTCA
AGACGATAGTTACCGGATAAGGCGCAGCGGTCGGGCTGAACGGGGGGTTCGTGCACACAGCCCAGCTTGG
AGCGAACGACCTACACCGAACTGAGATACCTACAGCGTGAGCTATGAGAAAGCGCCACGCTTCCCGAAGG
GAGAAAGGCGGACAGGTATCCGGTAAGCGGCAGGGTCGGAACAGGAGAGCGCACGAGGGAGCTTCCAGGG
GGAAACGCCTGGTATCTTTATAGTCCTGTCGGGTTTCGCCACCTCTGACTTGAGCGTCGATTTTTGTGAT
GCTCGTCAGGGGGGCGGAGCCTATGGAAAAACGCCAGCAACGCGGCCTTTTTACGGTTCCTGGCCTTTTG
CTGGCCTTTTGCTCACATGTTCTTTCCTGCGTTATCCCCTGATTCTGTGGATAACCGTATTACCGCCTTT
GAGTGACTGAAGAACCGAGCGCCGCCGTCTAAAAAGGTGATGTGTATTTGAGTAAAACAGCTTGCGTCAT
GCGGTCGCTGCGTATATGATGCGATGAGTAAATAAACAAATACGCAAGGGGAACGCATGAAGGTTATCGC
TGTACTTAACCAGAAAGGCGGGTCAGGCAAGACGACCATCGCAACCCATCTAGCCCGCGCCCTGCAACTC
GCCGGGGCCGATGTTCTGTTAGTCGATTCCGATCCCCAGGGCAGTGCCCGCGATTGGGCGGCCGTGCGGG
AAGATCAACCGCTAACCGTTGTCGGCATCGACCGCCCGACGATTGACCGCGACGTGAAGGCCATCGGCCG
GCGCGACTTCGTAGTGATCGACGGAGCGCCCCAGGCGGCGGACTTGGCTGTGTCCGCGATCAAGGCAGCC
GACTTCGTGCTGATTCCGGTGCAGCCAAGCCCTTACGACATATGGGCCACCGCCGACCTGGTGGAGCTGG
TTAAGCAGCGCATTGAGGTCACGGATGGAAGGCTACAAGCGGCCTTTGTCGTGTCGCGGGCGATCAAAGG
CACGCGCATCGGCGGTGAGGTTGCCGAGGCGCTGGCCGGGTACGAGCTGCCCATTCTTGAGTCCCGTATC
ACGCAGCGCGTGAGCTACCCAGGCACTGCCGCCGCCGGCACAACCGTTCTTGAATCAGAACCCGAGGGCG
ACGCTGCCCGCGAGGTCCAGGCGCTGGCCGCTGAAATTAAATCAAAACTCATTTGAGTTAATGAGGTAAA
GAGAAAATGAGCAAAAGCACAAACACGCTAAGTGCCGGCCGTCCGAGCGCACGCAGCAGCAAGGCTGCAA
CGTTGGCCAGCCTGGCAGACACGCCAGCCATGAAGCGGGTCAACTTTCAGTTGCCGGCGGAGGATCACAC
CAAGCTGAAGATGTACGCGGTACGCCAAGGCAAGACCATTACCGAGCTGCTATCTGAATACATCGCGCAG
CTACCAGAGTAAATGAGCAAATGAATAAATGAGTAGATGAATTTTAGCGGCTAAAGGAGGCGGCATGGAA
AATCAAGAACAACCAGGCACCGACGCCGTGGAATGCCCCATGTGTGGAGGAACGGGCGGTTGGCCAGGCG
TAAGCGGCTGGGTTGCCTGCCGGCCCTGCAATGGCACTGGAACCCCCAAGCCCGAGGAATCGGCGTGAGC
GGTCGCAAACCATCCGGCCCGGTACAAATCGGCGCGGCGCTGGGTGATGACCTGGTGGAGAAGTTGAAGG
CCGCGCAGGCCGCCCAGCGGCAACGCATCGAGGCAGAAGCACGCCCCGGTGAATCGTGGCAAGCGGCCGC
TGATCGAATCCGCAAAGAATCCCGGCAACCGCCGGCAGCCGGTGCGCCGTCGATTAGGAAGCCGCCCAAG
GGCGACGAGCAACCAGATTTTTTCGTTCCGATGCTCTATGACGTGGGCACCCGCGATAGTCGCAGCATCA
TGGACGTGGCCGTTTTCCGTCTGTCGAAGCGTGACCGACGAGCTGGCGAGGTGATCCGCTACGAGCTTCC
AGACGGGCACGTAGAGGTTTCCGCAGGGCCGGCCGGCATGGCCAGTGTGTGGGATTACGACCTGGTACTG
ATGGCGGTTTCCCATCTAACCGAATCCATGAACCGATACCGGGAAGGGAAGGGAGACAAGCCCGGCCGCG
TGTTCCGTCCACACGTTGCGGACGTACTCAAGTTCTGCCGGCGAGCCGATGGCGGAAAGCAGAAAGACGA
CCTGGTAGAAACCTGCATTCGGTTAAACACCACGCACGTTGCCATGCAGCGTACGAAGAAGGCCAAGAAC
GGCCGCCTGGTGACGGTATCCGAGGGTGAAGCCTTGATTAGCCGCTACAAGATCGTAAAGAGCGAAACCG
GGCGGCCGGAGTACATCGAGATCGAGCTAGCTGATTGGATGTACCGCGAGATCACAGAAGGCAAGAACCC
GGACGTGCTGACGGTTCACCCCGATTACTTTTTGATCGATCCCGGCATCGGCCGTTTTCTCTACCGCCTG
GCACGCCGCGCCGCAGGCAAGGCAGAAGCCAGATGGTTGTTCAAGACGATCTACGAACGCAGTGGCAGCG
CCGGAGAGTTCAAGAAGTTCTGTTTCACCGTGCGCAAGCTGATCGGGTCAAATGACCTGCCGGAGTACGA
TTTGAAGGAGGAGGCGGGGCAGGCTGGCCCGATCCTAGTCATGCGCTACCGCAACCTGATCGAGGGCGAA
GCATCCGCCGGTTCCTAATGTACGGAGCAGATGCTAGGGCAAATTGCCCTAGCAGGGGAAAAAGGTCGAA
AAGGTCTCTTTCCTGTGGATAGCACGTACATTGGGAACCCAAAGCCGTACATTGGGAACCGGAACCCGTA
CATTGGGAACCCAAAGCCGTACATTGGGAACCGGTCACACATGTAAGTGACTGATATAAAAGAGAAAAAA
GGCGATTTTTCCGCCTAAAACTCTTTAAAACTTATTAAAACTCTTAAAACCCGCCTGGCCTGTGCATAAC
TGTCTGGCCAGCGCACAGCCGAAGAGCTGCAAAAAGCGCCTACCCTTCGGTCGCTGCGCTCCCTACGCCC
CGCCGCTTCGCGTCGGCCTATCGCGGCCGCTGGCCGCTCAAAAATGGCTGGCCTACGGCCAGGCAATCTA
CCAGCGCGCGGACAAGCTAGGATTGGCAGGATATATTCAGTTGTAAATGCGAGCTGTTGGCTGGCTGGTG
GCAGGATATATTCAGTTGTAAATAAATTGACGCTTAGACAACTTAATAACACATTGCGGACGTTTTTAAT
GTACTGAATTAACGCCGAATTAATTCGAGCTCTTCTAGAGATCTGATAATTTATTTGAAAATTCATAAGA
AAAGCAAACGTTACATGAATTGATGAAACAATACAAAGACAGATAAAGCCACGCACATTTAGGATATTGG
CCGAGATTACTGAATATTGAGTAAGATCACGGAATTTCTGACAGGAGCATGTCTTCAATTCAGCCCAAAT
GGCAGTTGAAATACTCAAACCGCCCCATATGCAGGAGCGGATCATTCATTGTTTGTTTGGTTGCCTTTGC
CAACATGGGAGTCCAAGATTCTGCAGTCAAATCTCGGTGACGGGCAGGACCGGACGGGGCGGTACCGGCA
GGCTGAAGTCCAGCTGCCAGAAACCCACGTCATGCCAGTTCCCGTGCTTGAAGCCGGCCGCCCGCAGCAT
GCCGCGGGGGGCATATCCGAGCGCCTCGTGCATGCGCACGCTCGGGTCGTTGGGCAGCCCGATGACAGCG
ACCACGCTCTTGAAGCCCTGTGCCTCCAGGGACTTCAGCAGGTGGGTGTAGAGCGTGGAGCCCAGTCCCG
TCCGCTGGTGGCGGGGGGAGACGTACACGGTCGACTCGGCCGTCCAGTCGTAGGCGTTGCGTGCCTTCCA
GGGGCCAGCGTAGGCGATGCCGGCGACCTCGCCGTCCACCTCGGCGACGAGCCAGGGATAGCGCTCCCGC
AGACGGACGAGGTCGTCCGTCCACTCCTGCGGTTCCTGCGGCTCGGTACGGAAGTTGACCGTGCTTGTCT
CGATGTAGTGGTTGACGATGGTGCAGACCGCCGGCATGTCCGCCTCGGTGGCACGGCGGATGTCGGCCGG
GCGTCGTTCTGGGCTCATCGATTCGATTTGGTGTATCGAGATTGGTTATGAAATTCAGATGCTAGTGTAA
TGTATTGGTAATTTGGGAAGATATAATAGGAAGCAAGGCTATTTATCCATTTCTGAAAAGGCGAAATGGC
GTCACCGCGAGCGTCACGCGCATTCCGTTCTTGCTGTAAAGCGTTGTTTGGTACACTTTTGACTAGCGAG
GCTTGGCGTGTCAGCGTATCTATTCAAAAGTCGTTAATGGCTGCGGATCAAGAAAAAGTTGGAATAGAAA
CAGAATACCCGCGAAATTCAGGCCCGGTTGCCATGTCCTACACGCCGAAATAAACGACCAAATTAGTAGA
AAAATAAAAACTGACTCGGATACTTACGTCACGTCTTGCGCACTGATTTGAAAAATCTCAGCTCGAGGAC
TAGAGCCAAGCTGATCTCCTTTGCCCCGGAGATCACCATGGACGACTTTCTCTATCTCTACGATCTAGGA
AGAAAGTTCGACGGAGAAGGTGACGATACCATGTTCACCACCGATAATGAGAAGATTAGCCTCTTCAATT
TCAGAAAGAATGCTGACCCACAGATGGTTAGAGAGGCTTACGCGGCAGGTCTCATCAAGACGATCTACCC
GAGTAATAATCTCCAGGAGATCAAATACCTTCCCAAGAAGGTTAAAGATGCAGTCAAAAGATTCAGGACT
AACTGCATCAAGAACACAGAGAAAGATATATTTCTCAAGATCAGAAGTACTATTCCAGTATGGACGATTC
AAGGCTTGCTTCATAAACCAAGGCAAGTAATAGAGATTGGAGTCTCTAAGAAAGTAGTTCCTACTGAATC
AAAGGCCATGGAGTCAAAAATTCAGATCGAGGATCTAACAGAACTCGCCGTGAAGACTGGCGAACAGTTC
ATACAGAGTCTTTTACGACTCAATGACAAGAAGAAAATCTTCGTCAACATGGTGGAGCACGACACTCTCG
TCTACTCCAAGAATATCAAAGATACAGTCTCAGAAGACCAAAGGGCTATTGAGACTTTTCAACAAAGGGT
AATATCGGGAAACCTCCTCGGATTCCATTGCCCAGCTATCTGTCACTTCATCAAAAGGACAGTAGAAAAG
GAAGGTGGCACCTACAAATGCCATCATTGCGATAAAGGAAAGGCTATCGTTCAAGATGCCTCTGCCGACA
GTGGTCCCAAAGATGGACCCCCACCCACGAGGAGCATCGTGGAAAAAGAAGACGTTCCAACCACGTCTTC
AAAGCAAGTGGATTGATGTGATATCTCCACTGACGTAAGGGATGACGCACAATCCCACTATCCTTCGCAA
TGAGACTTTTCAACAAAGGGTAATATCGGGAAACCTCCTCGGATTCCATTGCCCAGCTATCTGTCACTTC
ATCAAAAGGACAGTAGAAAAGGAAGGTGGCACCTACAAATGCCATCATTGCGATAAAGGAAAGGCTATCG
TTCAAGATGCCTCTGCCGACAGTGGTCCCAAAGATGGACCCCCACCCACGAGGAGCATCGTGGAAAAAGA
AGACGTTCCAACCACGTCTTCAAAGCAAGTGGATTGATGTGATATCTCCACTGACGTAAGGGATGACGCA
CAATCCCACTATCCTTCGCAAGACCCTTCCTCTATATAAGGAAGTTCATTTCATTTGGAGAGAGGCCTAT
TTTTACAACAATTACCAACAACAACAAACAACAAACAACATTACAATTACTATTTACAATTACAGGCCTC
CCGGGTCAGGAAGCGAAACACCAGGAACATCAGAAAGTGCAACACCAGAATCTGGATCCGGCTCTGAAAC
TCCTGGTACTAGTGAATCGGCTACCCCTGAATCAGGGTCCTCTAAAGATAACACTGTTCCATTGAAACTC
ATCGCTCTCCTCGCTAACGGTGAGTTCCACTCTGGTGAGCAGCTCGGTGAGACTTTAGGTATGTCTCGTG
CTGCTATCAACAAGCACATCCAGACTTTACGTGATTGGGGAGTTGATGTTTTCACTGTTCCAGGAAAGGG
TTACTCTTTACCAGAGCCAATCCCATTATTGAACGCTAAGCAGATCTTGGGTCAGCTTGATGGAGGATCT
GTTGCTGTTCTTCCAGTTGTTGATTCTACTAACCAGTACCTTCTCGATCGTATTGGAGAGCTCAAGTCTG
GTGATGCTTGCATTGCTGAGTACCAGCAGGCAGGTCGTGGTTCTCGTGGTAGGAAGTGGTTCTCTCCATT
CGGTGCAAACCTCTACCTTTCTATGTTCTGGAGGCTTAAGAGGGGTCCAGCTGCTATTGGTCTTGGTCCA
GTTATTGGTATTGTTATGGCTGAGGCTCTCAGGAAGCTCGGTGCTGATAAGGTTAGGGTGAAGTGGCCAA
ACGATCTCTACCTCCAGGATAGGAAGTTGGCTGGTATTTTGGTGGAGCTTGCTGGAATTACTGGAGATGC
TGCTCAGATTGTGATCGGAGCTGGAATCAACGTGGCTATGAGGAGGGTCGAGGAGTCTGTCGTCAACCAG
GGATGGATCACTCTTCAGGAGGCTGGTATCAACCTTGATAGGAACACACTTGCTGCTACACTTATCAGGG
AGCTTAGGGCTGCTCTTGAGTTGTTCGAGCAAGAGGGTTTGGCTCCATACTTGCCAAGGTGGGAGAAGTT
GGATAACTTCATCAACAGGCCAGTCAAGTTGATCATCGGTGATAAGGAGATTTTCGGTATTTCTAGGGGT
ATTGATAAGCAAGGTGCTTTGTTGTTGGAGCAAGATGGTGTTATCAAGCCATGGATGGGTGGTGAGATCT
CTTTGAGGTCTGCTGAGAAGTGATGAGGGTCCTCTGTCCTGATCACGGCCATGCTAGAGTCCGCAAAAAT
CACCAGTCTCTCTCTACAAATCTATCTCTCTCTATTTTTCTCCAGAATAATGTGTGAGTAGTTCCCAGAT
AAGGGAATTAGGGTTCTTATAGGGTTTCGCTCATGTGTTGAGCATATAAGAAACCCTTAGTATGTATTTG
TATTTGTAAAATACTTCTATCAATAAAATTTCTAATTCCTAAAACCAAAATCCAGTGACCTGGTAACCTG
GCAGGATATATGCGGTTGTAATTTTGGCAGGATATATGCGGTTGTAATTCATTTTTATTGTCTAAATTTC
TGTATTTGTTTGTTTGCAATTAGATCCACGTTGTGTCTCAAAATCTCTGATGTTACATTGCACAAGATAA
AAATATATCATCATGAACAATAAAACTGTCTGCTTACATAAACAGTAATACAAGGGGTGTTATGAGCCAT
ATTCAACGGGAAACGTCGAGGCCGCGATTAAATTCCAACATGGATGCTGATTTATATGGGTATAAATGGG
CTCGCGATAATGTCGGGCAATCAGGTGCGACAATCTATCGCTTGTATGGGAAGCCCGATGCGCCAGAGTT
GTTTCTGAAACATGGCAAAGGTAGCGTTGCCAATGATGTTACAGATGAGATGGTCAGACTAAACTGGCTG
ACGGAATTTATGCCTCTTCCGACCATCAAGCATTTTATCCGTACTCCTGATGATGCATGGTTACTCACCA
CTGCGATCCCCGGAAAAACAGCATTCCAGGTATTAGAAGAATATCCTGATTCAGGTGAAAATATTGTTGA
TGCGCTGGCAGTGTTCCTGCGCCGGTTGCATTCGATTCCTGTTTGTAATTGTCCTTTTAACAGCGATCGC
GTATTTCGTCTCGCTCAGGCGCAATCACGAATGAATAACGGTTTGGTTGATGCGAGTGATTTTGATGACG
AGCGTAATGGCTGGCCTGTTGAACAAGTCTGGAAAGAAATGCATAAACTTTTGCCATTCTCACCGGATTC
AGTCGTCACTCATGGTGATTTCTCACTTGATAACCTTATTTTTGACGAGGGGAAATTAATAGGTTGTATT
GATGTTGGACGAGTCGGAATCGCAGACCGATACCAGGATCTTGCCATCCTATGGAACTGCCTCGGTGAGT
TTTCTCCTTCATTACAGAAACGGCTTTTTCAAAAATATGGTATTGATAATCCTGATATGAATAAATTGCA
GTTTCATTTGATGCTCGATGAGTTTTTCTAATCAGAATTGGTTAATTGGTTGTAACACTGGCAGAGCATT
ACGCTGACTTGACGGGACGGCGCAAGCTCATGACCAAAATCCCTTAACGTGAGTTACGCGTCGTTCCACT
GAGCGTCAGACCCCGTAGAAAAGATCAAAGGATCTTC
